>Addgene plasmid #188324 | pJJS001 | addgene full sequence | sequence record 370743 | Addgene NGS Result
CACCTAAATTGTAAGCGTTAATATTTTGTTAAAATTCGCGTTAAATTTTTGTTAAATCAGCTCATTTTTT
AACCAATAGGCCGAAATCGGCAAAATCCCTTATAAATCAAAAGAATAGACCGAGATAGGGT
[37 nt withheld, positions 132-168]
AAAGAACGTGGACTCCAACGTCAAAGG
[49 nt withheld, positions 196-244]
T
[91 nt withheld, positions 246-336]
G
[124 nt withheld, positions 338-461]
CCCATTCGCCATTCAGGCTGCGCAACTGTTGGGAAGGGCGATCGGTGCGGGCCTCTTCGCTATTACGCCA
GCTGGCGAAAGGGGGATGTGCTGCAAGGCGATTAAGTTGGGTAACGCCAGGGTTTTCCCAGTCACGACGT
TGTAAAACGACGGCCAGTGAATTGTAATACGACTCACTATAGGGCGAATTGGATGGGATTCTCCGAGACC
GTCGACCTCATGCTCAACCTCCAATCCAACAAGGAGGGATCCGTCGACCTCAAGAACGTCTCCGCCGTCC
CAAAGGAGAAGACCACCCTCAAGGTAAGTTTAAACATATATATACTAACTAACCCTGATTATTTAAATTT
TCAGGACCCATCCAAGCCACCAGCCAAGGCCCAAGTCGTCGGATGGCCACCAGTCCGTAACTACCGTAAG
AACATGATGACCCAACAAAAGACCTCCTCCATGTCCAAGGGAGAGGAACTCTTCACCGGAGTCGTCCCAA
TCCTCGTCGAGCTCGACGGAGACGTCAACGGACACAAGTTCTCCGTCTCAGGAGAGGGAGAGGGAGACGC
CACCTACGGAAAGCTCACCCTCAAGTTCATCTGCACCACCGGAAAGCTCCCAGTCCCATGGCCAACCCTC
GTCACCACCTTCACTTACGGAGTCCAATGCTTCTCCCGTTACCCAGACCACATGAAGCGTCACGACTTCT
TCAAGTCCGCCATGCCAGAGGGATACGTCCAAGAGCGTACCATCTTCTTCAAGGTAAGTTTAAACATTAA
TTAATACTAACTAACCCTGATTATTTAAATTTTCAGGACGACGGAAACTACAAGACCCGTGCCGAGGTCA
AGTTCGAGGGAGACACCCTCGTCAACCGTATCGAGCTCAAGGTAAGTTTAAACAGTTCGGTACTAACTAA
CCATACATATTTAAATTTTCAGGGAATCGACTTCAAGGAGGACGGAAACATCCTCGGACACAAGCTCGAA
TACAACTACAACTCCCACAACGTCTACATCATGGCCGACAAGCAAAAGAACGGAATCAAGGTCAACTTCA
AGGTAAGTTTAAACATGATTTTACTAACTAACTAATCTGATTTAAATTTTCAGATCCGTCACAACATCGA
GGACGGATCTGTCCAACTCGCCGACCACTACCAACAAAACACCCCAATCGGAGACGGACCAGTCCTCCTC
CCAGACAACCACTACCTCTCCACCCAATCCGCCCTCTCCAAGGACCCAAACGAGAAGCGTGACCACATGG
TCCTCAAGGAGTTCGTCACCGCTGCCGGAATCACCCACGGAATGGACGAGCTCTACAAGGGCAGCGGTGG
CAGTGGAGGTACCGGCGGAAGCGGTGCGGTGGAGCTCCAGCTTTTGTTCCCTTTAGTGAGGGTTAATTTC
GAGCTTGGCGTAATCATGGTCATAGCTGTTTCCTGTGTGAAATTGTTATCCGCTCACAATTCCACACAAC
ATACGAGCCGGAAGCATAAAGTGTAAAGCCTGGGGTGCCTAATGAGTGAGCTAACTCACATTAATTGCGT
TGCGCTCACTGCCCGCTTTCCAGTCGGGAAACCTGTCGTGCCAGCTGCATTAATGAATCGGCCAACGCGC
GGGGAGAGGCGGTTTGCGTATTGGGCGCTCTTCCGCTTCCTCGCTCACTGACTCGCTGCGCTCGGTCGTT
CGGCTGCGGCGAGCGGTATCAGCTCACTCAAAGGCGGTAATACGGTTATCCACAGAATCAGGGGATAACG
CAGGAAAGAACATGTGAGCAAAAGGCCAGCAAAAGGCCAGGAACCGTAAAAAGGCCGCGTTGCTGGCGTT
TTTCCATAGGCTCCGCCCCCCTGACGAGCATCACAAAAATCGACGCTCAAGTCAGAGGTGGCGAAACCCG
ACAGGACTATAAAGATACCAGGCGTTTCCCCCTGGAAGCTCCCTCGTGCGCTCTCCTGTTCCGACCCTGC
CGCTTACCGGATACCTGTCCGCCTTTCTCCCTTCGGGAAGCGTGGCGCTTTCTCATAGCTCACGCTGTAG
GTATCTCAGTTCGGTGTAGGTCGTTCGCTCCAAGCTGGGCTGTGTGCACGAACCCCCCGTTCAGCCCGAC
CGCTGCGCCTTATCCGGTAACTATCGTCTTGAGTCCAACCCGGTAAGACACGACTTATCGCCACTGGCAG
CAGCCACTGGTAACAGGATTAGCAGAGCGAGGTATGTAGGCGGTGCTACAGAGTTCTTGAAGTGGTGGCC
TAACTACGGCTACACTAGAAGAACAGTATTTGGTATCTGCGCTCTGCTGAAGCCAGTTACCTTCGGAAAA
AGAGTTGGTAGCTCTTGATCCGGCAAACAAACCACCGCTGGTAGCGGTGGTTTTTTTGTTTGCAAGCAGC
AGATTACGCGCAGAAAAAAAGGATCTCAAGAAGATCCTTTGATCTTTTCTACGGGGTCTGACGCTCAGTG
GAACGAAAACTCACGTTAAGGGATTTTGGTCATGAGATTATCAAAAAGGATCTTCACCTAGATCCTTTTA
AATTAAAAATGAAGTTTTAAATCAATCTAAAGTATATATGAGTAAACTTGGTCTGACAGTTACCAATGCT
TAATCAGTGAGGCACCTATCTCAGCGATCTGTCTATTTCGTTCATCCATAGTTGCCTGACTCCCCGTCGT
GTAGATAACTACGATACGGGAGGGCTTACCATCTGGCCCCAGTGCTGCAATGATACCGCGAGACCCACGC
TCACCGGCTCCAGATTTATCAGCAATAAACCAGCCAGCCGGAAGGGCCGAGCGCAGAAGTGGTCCTGCAA
CTTTATCCGCCTCCATCCAGTCTATTAATTGTTGCCGGGAAGCTAGAGTAAGTAGTTCGCCAGTTAATAG
TTTGCGCAACGTTGTTGCCATTGCTACAGGCATCGTGGTGTCACGCTCGTCGTTTGGTATGGCTTCATTC
AGCTCCGGTTCCCAACGATCAAGGCGAGTTACATGATCCCCCATGTTGTGCAAAAAAGCGGTTAGCTCCT
TCGGTCCTCCGATCGTTGTCAGAAGTAAGTTGGCCGCAGTGTTATCACTCATGGTTATGGCAGCACTGCA
TAATTCTCTTACTGTCATGCCATCCGTAAGATGCTTTTCTGTGACTGGTGAGTACTCAACCAAGTCATTC
TGAGAATAGTGTATGCGGCGACCGAGTTGCTCTTGCCCGGCGTCAATACGGGATAATACCGCGCCACATA
GCAGAACTTTAAAAGTGCTCATCATTGGAAAACGTTCTTCGGGGCGAAAACTCTCAAGGATCTTACCGCT
GTTGAGATCCAGTTCGATGTAACCCACTCGTGCACCCAACTGATCTTCAGCATCTTTTACTTTCACCAGC
GTTTCTGGGTGAGCAAAAACAGGAAGGCAAAATGCCGCAAAAAAGGGAATAAGGGCGACACGGAAATGTT
GAATACTCATACTCTTCCTTTTTCAATATTATTGAAGCATTTATCAGGGTTATTGTCTCATGAGCGGATA
CATATTTGAATGTATTTAGAAAAATAAACAAATAGGGGTTCCGCGCACATTTCCCCGAAAAGTGC
Features (pLannotate 1.2.2; 13 found; start..end, strand, type, name):
     33..461     -  rep_origin     f1 ori (sequence partly withheld): f1 bacteriophage origin of replication; arrow indicates direction of (+) strand synthesis
    466..623     -  CDS            lacZα (fragment): LacZα fragment of β-galactosidase; lacZ fragment
    626..644     +  promoter       T7 promoter: promoter for bacteriophage T7 RNA polymerase
    657..911     +  CDS            IAA7 (fragment): IAA7_ARATH - Also known as AXR2. Experimental evidence at protein level: Swiss-Prot protein existence level 1. Aux/IAA proteins are short-lived transcriptional factors that function as repressors of early auxin response genes at low auxin concentrations. Repression is thought to result from the interaction with auxin response factors (ARFs), proteins that bind to the auxin- responsive promoter element (AuxRE). Formation of heterodimers with ARF proteins may alter their ability to modulate early auxin response genes expression. From Arabidopsis thaliana (Mouse-ear cress).
    912..1780    +  CDS            mEGFP (fragment): monomeric enhanced GFP, optimized with synthetic introns for expression in C. elegans
   1841..1859    -  promoter       T3 promoter: promoter for bacteriophage T3 RNA polymerase
   1904..1920    -  protein_bind   lac operator: The lac repressor binds to the lac operator to inhibit transcription in E. coli. This inhibition can be relieved by adding lactose or isopropyl-β-D-thiogalactopyranoside (IPTG). lac repressor encoded by lacI
   1928..1958    -  promoter       lac promoter: promoter for the E. coli lac operon
   1973..1994    -  protein_bind   CAP binding site: CAP binding activates transcription in the presence of cAMP. E. coli catabolite activator protein
   2007..2099    -  CDS            lacI (fragment): lac repressor; lacI; The lac repressor binds to the lac operator to inhibit transcription in E. coli. This inhibition can be relieved by adding lactose or isopropyl-β-D-thiogalactopyranoside (IPTG).
   2282..2870    -  rep_origin     ori: high-copy-number ColE1/pMB1/pBR322/pUC origin of replication
   3041..3901    -  CDS            AmpR: β-lactamase; bla; confers resistance to ampicillin, carbenicillin, and related antibiotics
   3902..4006    -  promoter       AmpR promoter: bla
