[The description below was written by a language model from this plasmid's Addgene catalogue record and pLannotate feature annotations shown in this document.]
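Description:
pJJS001 is a small (about 4.0 kb) cloning plasmid built on pBluescript SK(+) that serves as a PCR template rather than as an expression vector in its own right. It is maintained in E. coli at high copy through the pUC-type ColE1 origin and selected with ampicillin via the β-lactamase gene and its native promoter. The backbone also retains the f1 phage origin and the remnants of the lacZα/lac promoter-operator region that flank the pBluescript polylinker, along with the T7 and T3 promoters and M13 primer sites that bracket the insert and are used for sequencing.

The roughly 1.2 kb insert, assembled by Gibson cloning, is a promoterless tagging module recorded as mIAA7::GFP::Linker. It begins with a fragment of Arabidopsis thaliana IAA7 (AXR2), an Aux/IAA protein whose degron portion (mIAA7) acts as an auxin-inducible degradation signal. This is followed directly by a GFP coding sequence, annotated as monomeric enhanced GFP carrying synthetic introns for C. elegans expression and derived from an earlier plasmid. The linker itself is not separately annotated, though a short unannotated stretch follows GFP.

No worm promoter or 3′ UTR is annotated, consistent with the intended use: the cassette is amplified with primers that add homology arms, producing repair templates for homology-directed knock-in at an endogenous C. elegans locus. The tagged protein can then be visualised by GFP fluorescence and depleted conditionally with auxin. In auxin-inducible degron systems generally, depletion also requires a TIR1 F-box protein, which this plasmid does not supply.
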