Addgene plasmid #188324: pJJS001
Purpose: PCR template for repair templates to tag a gene with a GFP and mIAA7 AID degron using homology-directed repair for C. elegans.
Depositing lab: Mike Boxem. Depositing organization: Utrecht University. Publication: The mIAA7 degron improves auxin-mediated degradation in C. elegans. Sepers JJ, Verstappen NHM, Vo AA, Ragle JM, Ruijtenberg S, Ward JD, Boxem M. G3 (Bethesda). 2022 Aug 27. pii: 6677660. doi: 10.1093/g3journal/jkac222. PubMed 36029236.
Backbone
  Vector backbone: pBluescript SK (+)
  Backbone size w/o insert (bp): 2863
  Vector type: Bacterial Expression
Growth in bacteria
  Bacterial resistance: Ampicillin, 100 μg/mL
  Growth temperature: 37°C
  Growth strain: DH5alpha
  Copy number: High Copy
Gene/Insert
  Gene/Insert name: mIAA7::GFP::Linker
  Species: C. elegans (nematode)
  Insert size (bp): 1163
  Cloning method: Gibson Cloning
  Sequencing primers: 5′ M13 forward; 3′ M13 reverse
Resource information
  A portion of this plasmid was derived from a plasmid made by: GFP origin: pJJR82 (Addgene #75027)
Terms and licenses: Academic/Nonprofit Terms; Industry Terms: Not Available to Industry
How to cite: pJJS001 was a gift from Mike Boxem (Addgene plasmid # 188324 ; http://n2t.net/addgene:188324 ; RRID:Addgene_188324)
