>Addgene plasmid #188324 | pJJS001 | depositor partial sequence | sequence record 365649 | mIAA7 degron
GGATTCTCCGAGACCGTCGACCTCATGCTCAACCTCCAATCCAACAAGGAGGGATCCGTCGACCTCAAGA
ACGTCTCCGCCGTCCCAAAGGAGAAGACCACCCTCAAGGTAAGTTTAAACATATATATACTAACTAACCC
TGATTATTTAAATTTTCAGGACCCATCCAAGCCACCAGCCAAGGCCCAAGTCGTCGGATGGCCACCAGTC
CGTAACTACCGTAAGAACATGATGACCCAACAAAAGACCTCCTCC
