>Addgene plasmid #188324 | pJJS001 | depositor partial sequence | sequence record 365650 | GFP
ATGTCCAAGGGAGAGGAACTCTTCACCGGAGTCGTCCCAATCCTCGTCGAGCTCGACGGAGACGTCAACG
GACACAAGTTCTCCGTCTCAGGAGAGGGAGAGGGAGACGCCACCTACGGAAAGCTCACCCTCAAGTTCAT
CTGCACCACCGGAAAGCTCCCAGTCCCATGGCCAACCCTCGTCACCACCTTCACTTACGGAGTCCAATGC
TTCTCCCGTTACCCAGACCACATGAAGCGTCACGACTTCTTCAAGTCCGCCATGCCAGAGGGATACGTCC
AAGAGCGTACCATCTTCTTCAAGGTAAGTTTAAACATTAATTAATACTAACTAACCCTGATTATTTAAAT
TTTCAGGACGACGGAAACTACAAGACCCGTGCCGAGGTCAAGTTCGAGGGAGACACCCTCGTCAACCGTA
TCGAGCTCAAGGTAAGTTTAAACAGTTCGGTACTAACTAACCATACATATTTAAATTTTCAGGGAATCGA
CTTCAAGGAGGACGGAAACATCCTCGGACACAAGCTCGAATACAACTACAACTCCCACAACGTCTACATC
ATGGCCGACAAGCAAAAGAACGGAATCAAGGTCAACTTCAAGGTAAGTTTAAACATGATTTTACTAACTA
ACTAATCTGATTTAAATTTTCAGATCCGTCACAACATCGAGGACGGATCTGTCCAACTCGCCGACCACTA
CCAACAAAACACCCCAATCGGAGACGGACCAGTCCTCCTCCCAGACAACCACTACCTCTCCACCCAATCC
GCCCTCTCCAAGGACCCAAACGAGAAGCGTGACCACATGGTCCTCAAGGAGTTCGTCACCGCTGCCGGAA
TCACCCACGGAATGGACGAGCTCTACAAG
